Addgene plasmid #100979: pCAG-c-Myc NLS-FKBP-Venus N-T2A-mRFP
Purpose: Encodes half of a protein delivery sensor ( NLS-FKBP-VN-T2A-RFP) for expression in mammalian cells
Depositing lab: Heinrich Leonhardt. Depositing organization: Ludwig-Maximilians-Universitaet Muenchen (LMU). Publication: Nanoparticle Mediated Delivery and Small Molecule Triggered Activation of Proteins in the Nucleus. Chiu HY, Bates JA, Helma J, Engelke H, Harz H, Bein T, Leonhardt H. Nucleus. 2018 Sep 14. doi: 10.1080/19491034.2018.1523665. PubMed 30217128.
Backbone
  Vector backbone: pCAG IRES Blasticidin
  Backbone size w/o insert (bp): 6228
  Total vector size (bp): 7877
  Vector type: Mammalian Expression
  Selectable markers: Blasticidin
Growth in bacteria
  Bacterial resistance: Ampicillin, 100 μg/mL
  Growth temperature: 37°C
  Growth strain: DH5alpha
  Copy number: Unknown
Gene/Insert
  Gene/Insert name: c-Myc NLS-FKBP-Venus N-T2A-mRFP
  Species: Synthetic
  Insert size (bp): 1649
  Promoter: CAG
  Cloning method: Restriction Enzyme; 5′ cloning site BamHI (unknown if destroyed); 3′ cloning site NotI (unknown if destroyed)
  Sequencing primers: 5′ TGGGCAACGTGCTGGTTATTG; 3′ ATTCCAAGCGGCTTCGGC
Terms and licenses: Academic/Nonprofit Terms; Industry Terms: Not Available to Industry
How to cite: pCAG-c-Myc NLS-FKBP-Venus N-T2A-mRFP was a gift from Heinrich Leonhardt (Addgene plasmid # 100979 ; http://n2t.net/addgene:100979 ; RRID:Addgene_100979)
