[The description below was written by a language model from this plasmid's Addgene catalogue record and pLannotate feature annotations shown in this document.]
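Description:
pCAG-c-Myc NLS-FKBP-Venus N-T2A-mRFP is a 7.9 kb mammalian expression plasmid built on the pCAG IRES Blasticidin backbone. It is propagated in E. coli through a high-copy ColE1/pUC-type origin with ampicillin selection (AmpR), and it also carries an f1 phage origin. Expression in mammalian cells is driven by the CAG promoter, annotated here as the CMV immediate-early enhancer, the chicken β-actin promoter and a chimeric β-actin/β-globin intron. Several small annotated fragments (lacI, rop, bom, lacZα, bleomycin-resistance pieces) appear to be backbone remnants rather than functional units.

The synthetic insert of about 1.65 kb, cloned between BamHI and NotI, encodes one half of a protein delivery sensor. According to the construct name, a c-Myc nuclear localisation signal leads the open reading frame, although it is not separately annotated. It is followed by an FKBP domain, which the annotation matches to the F36V variant of FKBP12 (DmrB), and by the N-terminal fragment of Venus, matched to the VN155 I152L form used for bimolecular fluorescence complementation. A T2A self-cleaving peptide, again named but not annotated, then separates this fusion from mRFP1, so red fluorescence marks expressing cells independently of the sensor. Downstream, an EMCV IRES links blasticidin S deaminase to the same transcript, allowing blasticidin selection of expressing cells, and an SV40 polyadenylation signal terminates the message.

The nuclear FKBP–Venus N fragment should be non-fluorescent on its own. Signal presumably arises only when a partner protein carrying the complementary Venus fragment reaches the nucleus and is brought together with it by a small-molecule dimeriser. The partner and ligand are not specified in this record, but the associated work concerns nanoparticle-mediated protein delivery and small-molecule-triggered activation in the nucleus.
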