Features (pLannotate 1.2.2; 25 found; start..end, strand, type, name):
     69..372     +  enhancer       CMV enhancer: human cytomegalovirus immediate early enhancer
    374..649     +  promoter       chicken β-actin promoter: No description available
    650..1662    +  intron         chimeric intron: chimera between introns from chicken β-actin and rabbit β-globin
   1660..1716    +  CDS            HBB (fragment): HBB_LEPEU - Experimental evidence at protein level: Swiss-Prot protein existence level 1. Involved in oxygen transport from the lung to the various peripheral tissues. From Lepus europaeus (European hare).
   1779..2096    +  CDS            DmrB: F36V mutant of FK506-binding protein FKBP12 binds synthetic ligands that do not bind wild-type FKBP
   2151..2612    +  CDS            VN155(I152L): improved N-terminal fragment of mVenus for use in bimolecular fluorescence complementation (BiFC) (Kodama and Hu, 2010)
   2676..3350    +  CDS            mRFP1: mRFP1 is a basic (constitutively fluorescent) red fluorescent protein published in 2002, derived from Discosoma sp.. It is reported to be a somewhat slowly-maturing monomer with low acid sensitivity.
   3386..3445    +  misc_feature   IRES (fragment): internal ribosome entry site (IRES) of the encephalomyocarditis virus (EMCV)
   3446..3466    -  promoter       chicken β-actin promoter (fragment): contains a 21-bp deletion relative to the standard chicken β-actin promoter
   3574..4036    +  misc_feature   IRES: internal ribosome entry site (IRES) of the encephalomyocarditis virus (EMCV)
   4047..4445    +  CDS            BSD: blasticidin S deaminase; Aspergillus terreus BSD; confers resistance to blasticidin
   4446..4473    +  CDS            BleoR (fragment): antibiotic-binding protein; Sh ble from Streptoalloteichus hindustanus; confers resistance to bleomycin, phleomycin, and Zeocin™
   4483..4608    +  CDS            ble (fragment): BLE_KLEPN - Experimental evidence at protein level: Swiss-Prot protein existence level 1. Binding protein with a strong affinity to the bleomycin family of antibiotics. Binds to CL990; an antimitotic-antibiotic compound. From Klebsiella pneumoniae.
   4603..4724    +  polyA_signal   SV40 poly(A) signal: SV40 polyadenylation signal
   4735..4752    +  misc_feature   MCS (fragment): pBluescript multiple cloning site
   4758..4947    -  promoter       SV40 promoter: SV40 early promoter
   4947..5001    -  CDS            lacI (fragment): lac repressor; lacI; The lac repressor binds to the lac operator to inhibit transcription in E. coli. This inhibition can be relieved by adding lactose or isopropyl-β-D-thiogalactopyranoside (IPTG).
   5184..5772    -  rep_origin     ori: high-copy-number ColE1/pMB1/pBR322/pUC origin of replication
   5943..6803    -  CDS            AmpR: β-lactamase; bla; confers resistance to ampicillin, carbenicillin, and related antibiotics
   6804..6908    -  promoter       AmpR promoter: bla
   7003..7038    +  CDS            rop (fragment): Rop protein, which maintains plasmids at low copy number; rop
   7140..7239    +  misc_feature   bom (fragment): basis of mobility region from pBR322
   7240..7695    -  rep_origin     f1 ori (sequence partly withheld): f1 bacteriophage origin of replication; arrow indicates direction of (+) strand synthesis
   7699..7856    -  CDS            lacZα (fragment): LacZα fragment of β-galactosidase; lacZ fragment
   7859..7877    +  promoter       T7 promoter: promoter for bacteriophage T7 RNA polymerase
>Addgene plasmid #100979 | pCAG-c-Myc NLS-FKBP-Venus N-T2A-mRFP | depositor full sequence | sequence record 203335 | pCAG-c-Myc NLS-FKBP-Venus N-T2A-mRFP sequence 7877 bps
ACGCGTCCTAGTTATTAATAGTAATCAATTACGGGGTCATTAGTTCATAGCCCATATATGGAGTTCCGCG
TTACATAACTTACGGTAAATGGCCCGCCTGGCTGACCGCCCAACGACCCCCGCCCATTGACGTCAATAAT
GACGTATGTTCCCATAGTAACGCCAATAGGGACTTTCCATTGACGTCAATGGGTGGAGTATTTACGGTAA
ACTGCCCACTTGGCAGTACATCAAGTGTATCATATGCCAAGTACGCCCCCTATTGACGTCAATGACGGTA
AATGGCCCGCCTGGCATTATGCCCAGTACATGACCTTATGGGACTTTCCTACTTGGCAGTACATCTACGT
ATTAGTCATCGCTATTACCATGGTCGAGGTGAGCCCCACGTTCTGCTTCACTCTCCCCATCTCCCCCCCC
TCCCCACCCCCAATTTTGTATTTATTTATTTTTTAATTATTTTGTGCAGCGATGGGGGCGGGGGGGGGGG
GGGCGCGCGCCAGGCGGGGCGGGGCGGGGCGAGGGGCGGGGCGGGGCGAGGCGGAGAGGTGCGGCGGCAG
CCAATCAGAGCGGCGCGCTCCGAAAGTTTCCTTTTATGGCGAGGCGGCGGCGGCGGCGGCCCTATAAAAA
GCGAAGCGCGCGGCGGGCGGGAGTCGCTGCGTTGCCTTCGCCCCGTGCCCCGCTCCGCGCCGCCTCGCGC
CGCCCGCCCCGGCTCTGACTGACCGCGTTACTCCCACAGGTGAGCGGGCGGGACGGCCCTTCTCCTCCGG
GCTGTAATTAGCGCTTGGTTTAATGACGGCTCGTTTCTTTTCTGTGGCTGCGTGAAAGCCTTAAAGGGCT
CCGGGAGGGCCCTTTGTGCGGGGGGGAGCGGCTCGGGGGGTGCGTGCGTGTGTGTGTGCGTGGGGAGCGC
CGCGTGCGGCCCGCGCTGCCCGGCGGCTGTGAGCGCTGCGGGCGCGGCGCGGGGCTTTGTGCGCTCCGCG
TGTGCGCGAGGGGAGCGCGGCCGGGGGCGGTGCCCCGCGGTGCGGGGGGGCTGCGAGGGGAACAAAGGCT
GCGTGCGGGGTGTGTGCGTGGGGGGGTGAGCAGGGGGTGTGGGCGCGGCGGTCGGGCTGTAACCCCCCCC
TGCACCCCCCTCCCCGAGTTGCTGAGCACGGCCCGGCTTCGGGTGCGGGGCTCCGTACGGGGCGTGGCGC
GGGGCTCGCCGTGCCGGGCGGGGGGTGGCGGCAGGTGGGGGTGCCGGGCGGGGCGGGGCCGCCTCGGGCC
GGGGAGGGCTCGGGGGAGGGGCGCGGCGGCCCCCGGAGCGCCGGCGGCTGTCGAGGCGCGGCGAGCCGCA
GCCATTGCCTTTTATGGTAATCGTGCGAGAGGGCGCAGGGACTTCCTTTGTCCCAAATCTGTGCGGAGCC
GAAATCTGGGAGGCGCCGCCGCACCCCCTCTAGCGGGCGCGGGGCGAAGCGGTGCGGCGCCGGCAGGAAG
GAAATGGGCGGGGAGGGCCTTCGTGCGTCGCCGCGCCGCCGTCCCCTTCTCCCTCTCCAGCCTCGGGGCT
GTCCGCGGGGGGACGGCTGCCTTCGGGGGGGACGGGGCAGGGCGGGGTTCGGCTTCTGGCGTGTGACCGG
CGGCTCTAGAGCCTCTGCTAACCATGTTCATGCCTTCTTCTTTTTCCTACAGCTCCTGGGCAACGTGCTG
GTTATTGTGCTGTCTCATCATTTTGGCAAAGAATTCGGATCCACCGGCCGGTCGCCACCATGCCTGCTGC
TAAGAGAGTGAAACTGGATCTCGAGGGCGTGCAGGTGGAGACTATCTCCCCAGGAGACGGGCGCACCTTC
CCCAAGCGCGGCCAGACCTGCGTGGTGCACTACACCGGGATGCTTGAAGATGGAAAGAAATTTGATTCCT
CCCGGGACAGAAACAAGCCCTTTAAGTTTATGCTAGGCAAGCAGGAGGTGATCCGAGGCTGGGAAGAAGG
GGTTGCCCAGATGAGTGTGGGTCAGAGAGCCAAACTGACTATATCTCCAGATTATGCCTATGGTGCCACT
GGGCACCCAGGCATCATCCCACCACATGCCACTCTCGTCTTCGATGTGGAGCTTCTAAAACTGGAAGTCG
ACGGAGGAGGCAGCGGTGGAGGTAGCGGCGGTGGAAGCGGTGGCGGAAGCGTGAGCAAGGGCGAGGAGCT
GTTCACCGGGGTGGTGCCCATCCTGGTCGAGCTGGACGGCGACGTAAACGGCCACAAGTTCAGCGTGTCC
GGCGAGGGCGAGGGCGATGCCACCTACGGCAAGCTGACCCTGAAGCTGATCTGCACCACCGGCAAGCTGC
CCGTGCCCTGGCCCACCCTCGTGACCACCCTGGGCTACGGCCTGCAGTGCTTCGCCCGCTACCCCGACCA
CATGAAGCAGCACGACTTCTTCAAGTCCGCCATGCCCGAAGGCTACGTCCAGGAGCGCACCATCTTCTTC
AAGGACGACGGCAACTACAAGACCCGCGCCGAGGTGAAGTTCGAGGGCGACACCCTGGTGAACCGCATCG
AGCTGAAGGGCATCGACTTCAAGGAGGACGGCAACATCCTGGGGCACAAGCTGGAGTACAACTACAACAG
CCACAACGTCTATATCACCGCCGGCAGCGGCGAGGGCAGGGGCTCCCTGCTGACCTGCGGCGATGTCGAA
GAAAATCCCGGTCCCATGGCCTCCTCCGAGGACGTCATCAAGGAGTTCATGCGCTTCAAGGTGCGCATGG
AGGGCTCCGTGAACGGCCACGAGTTCGAGATCGAGGGCGAGGGCGAGGGCCGCCCCTACGAGGGCACCCA
GACCGCCAAGCTGAAGGTGACCAAGGGCGGCCCCCTGCCCTTCGCCTGGGACATCCTGTCCCCTCAGTTC
CAGTACGGCTCCAAGGCCTACGTGAAGCACCCCGCCGACATCCCCGACTACTTGAAGCTGTCCTTCCCCG
AGGGCTTCAAGTGGGAGCGCGTGATGAACTTCGAGGACGGCGGCGTGGTGACCGTGACCCAGGACTCCTC
CCTGCAGGACGGCGAGTTCATCTACAAGGTGAAGCTGCGCGGCACCAACTTCCCCTCCGACGGCCCCGTA
ATGCAGAAGAAGACCATGGGCTGGGAGGCCTCCACCGAGCGGATGTACCCCGAGGACGGCGCCCTGAAGG
GCGAGATCAAGATGAGGCTGAAGCTGAAGGACGGCGGCCACTACGACGCCGAGGTCAAGACCACCTACAT
GGCCAAGAAGCCCGTGCAGCTGCCCGGCGCCTACAAGACCGACATCAAGCTGGACATCACCTCCCACAAC
GAGGACTACACCATCGTGGAACAGTACGAGCGCGCCGAGGGCCGCCACTCCACCGGCGCCGGCCTGTACA
AGTAAGCGGCCGCAGTTAACGAATTCCCCCCCCTAACGTTAACTGCCGAAGCCGCTTGGAATAAGGCCGG
TGTGCGTTTGTCTATCCCCCCCCCCCCCCCCCCCCCTCTCCCTCCCCCCCCCCTAACGTTACTGGCCGAA
GCCGCTTGGAATAAGGCCGGTGTGCGTTTGTCTATATGTTATTTTCCACCATATTGCCGTCTTTTGGCAA
TGTGAGGGCCCGGAAACCTGGCCCTGTCTTCTTGACGAGCATTCCTAGGGGTCTTTCCCCTCTCGCCAAA
GGAATGCAAGGTCTGTTGAATGTCGTGAAGGAAGCAGTTCCTCTGGAAGCTTCTTGAAGACAAACAACGT
CTGTAGCGACCCTTTGCAGGCAGCGGAACCCCCCACCTGGCGACAGGTGCCTCTGCGGCCAAAAGCCACG
TGTATAAGATACACCTGCAAAGGCGGCACAACCCCAGTGCCACGTTGTGAGTTGGATAGTTGTGGAAAGA
GTCAAATGGCTCTCCTCAAGCGTATTCAACAAGGGGCTGAAGGATGCCCAGAAGGTACCCCATTGTATGG
GATCTGATCTGGGGCCTCGGTGCACATGCTTTACATGTGTTTAGTCGAGGTTAAAAAAACGTCTAGGCCC
CCCGAACCACGGGGACGTGGTTTTCCTTTGAAAAACACGATGATAAGCTTGCCACCATGGCCAAGCCTTT
GTCTCAAGAAGAATCCACCCTCATTGAAAGAGCAACGGCTACAATCAACAGCATCCCCATCTCTGAAGAC
TACAGCGTCGCCAGCGCAGCTCTCTCTAGCGACGGCCGCATCTTCACTGGTGTCAATGTATATCATTTTA
CTGGGGGACCTTGTGCAGAACTCGTGGTGCTGGGCACTGCTGCTGCTGCGGCAGCTGGCAACCTGACTTG
TATCGTCGCGATCGGAAATGAGAACAGGGGCATCTTGAGCCCCTGCGGACGGTGCCGACAGGTGCTTCTC
GATCTGCATCCTGGGATCAAAGCCATAGTGAAGGACAGTGATGGACAGCCGACGGCAGTTGGGATTCGTG
AATTGCTGCCCTCTGGTTATGTGTGGGAGGGCTAAGCACTTCGTGGCCGAGGAGCAGGACTGACACGTGC
TACGAGATTTCGATTCCACCGCCGCCTTCTATGAAAGGTTGGGCTTCGGAATCGTTTTCCGGGACGCCGG
CTGGATGATCCTCCAGCGCGGGGATCTCATGCTGGAGTTCTTCGCCCACCCCAACTTGTTTATTGCAGCT
TATAATGGTTACAAATAAAGCAATAGCATCACAAATTTCACAAATAAAGCATTTTTTTCACTGCATTCTA
GTTGTGGTTTGTCCAAACTCATCAATGTATCTTATCATGTCTGTATACCGTCGACCTCGAGGAGCTTTTT
GCAAAAGCCTAGGCCTCCAAAAAAGCCTCTTCACTACTTCTGGAATAGCTCAGAGGCCGAGGCGGCCTCG
GCCTCTGCATAAATAAAAAAAATTAGTCAGCCATGGGGCGGAGAATGGGCGGAACTGGGCGGAGTTAGGG
GCGGGATGGGCGGAGTTAGGGGCGGGACTATGGTTGCTGACTAATTGCTGCATTAATGAATCGGCCAACG
CGCGGGGAGAGGCGGTTTGCGTATTGGGCGCTCTTCCGCTTCCTCGCTCACTGACTCGCTGCGCTCGGTC
GTTCGGCTGCGGCGAGCGGTATCAGCTCACTCAAAGGCGGTAATACGGTTATCCACAGAATCAGGGGATA
ACGCAGGAAAGAACATGTGAGCAAAAGGCCAGCAAAAGGCCAGGAACCGTAAAAAGGCCGCGTTGCTGGC
GTTTTTCCATAGGCTCCGCCCCCCTGACGAGCATCACAAAAATCGACGCTCAAGTCAGAGGTGGCGAAAC
CCGACAGGACTATAAAGATACCAGGCGTTTCCCCCTGGAAGCTCCCTCGTGCGCTCTCCTGTTCCGACCC
TGCCGCTTACCGGATACCTGTCCGCCTTTCTCCCTTCGGGAAGCGTGGCGCTTTCTCATAGCTCACGCTG
TAGGTATCTCAGTTCGGTGTAGGTCGTTCGCTCCAAGCTGGGCTGTGTGCACGAACCCCCCGTTCAGCCC
GACCGCTGCGCCTTATCCGGTAACTATCGTCTTGAGTCCAACCCGGTAAGACACGACTTATCGCCACTGG
CAGCAGCCACTGGTAACAGGATTAGCAGAGCGAGGTATGTAGGCGGTGCTACAGAGTTCTTGAAGTGGTG
GCCTAACTACGGCTACACTAGAAGAACAGTATTTGGTATCTGCGCTCTGCTGAAGCCAGTTACCTTCGGA
AAAAGAGTTGGTAGCTCTTGATCCGGCAAACAAACCACCGCTGGTAGCGGTGGTTTTTTTGTTTGCAAGC
AGCAGATTACGCGCAGAAAAAAAGGATCTCAAGAAGATCCTTTGATCTTTTCTACGGGGTCTGACGCTCA
GTGGAACGAAAACTCACGTTAAGGGATTTTGGTCATGAGATTATCAAAAAGGATCTTCACCTAGATCCTT
TTAAATTAAAAATGAAGTTTTAAATCAATCTAAAGTATATATGAGTAAACTTGGTCTGACAGTTACCAAT
GCTTAATCAGTGAGGCACCTATCTCAGCGATCTGTCTATTTCGTTCATCCATAGTTGCCTGACTCCCCGT
CGTGTAGATAACTACGATACGGGAGGGCTTACCATCTGGCCCCAGTGCTGCAATGATACCGCGAGACCCA
CGCTCACCGGCTCCAGATTTATCAGCAATAAACCAGCCAGCCGGAAGGGCCGAGCGCAGAAGTGGTCCTG
CAACTTTATCCGCCTCCATCCAGTCTATTAATTGTTGCCGGGAAGCTAGAGTAAGTAGTTCGCCAGTTAA
TAGTTTGCGCAACGTTGTTGCCATTGCTACAGGCATCGTGGTGTCACGCTCGTCGTTTGGTATGGCTTCA
TTCAGCTCCGGTTCCCAACGATCAAGGCGAGTTACATGATCCCCCATGTTGTGCAAAAAAGCGGTTAGCT
CCTTCGGTCCTCCGATCGTTGTCAGAAGTAAGTTGGCCGCAGTGTTATCACTCATGGTTATGGCAGCACT
GCATAATTCTCTTACTGTCATGCCATCCGTAAGATGCTTTTCTGTGACTGGTGAGTACTCAACCAAGTCA
TTCTGAGAATAGTGTATGCGGCGACCGAGTTGCTCTTGCCCGGCGTCAATACGGGATAATACCGCGCCAC
ATAGCAGAACTTTAAAAGTGCTCATCATTGGAAAACGTTCTTCGGGGCGAAAACTCTCAAGGATCTTACC
GCTGTTGAGATCCAGTTCGATGTAACCCACTCGTGCACCCAACTGATCTTCAGCATCTTTTACTTTCACC
AGCGTTTCTGGGTGAGCAAAAACAGGAAGGCAAAATGCCGCAAAAAAGGGAATAAGGGCGACACGGAAAT
GTTGAATACTCATACTCTTCCTTTTTCAATATTATTGAAGCATTTATCAGGGTTATTGTCTCATGAGCGG
ATACATATTTGAATGTATTTAGAAAAATAAACAAATAGGGGTTCCGCGCACATTTCCCCGAAAAGTGCCA
CCTGACGTCTAAGAAACCATTATTATCATGACATTAACCTATAAAAATAGGCGTATCACGAGGCCCTTTC
GTCTCGCGCGTTTCGGTGATGACGGTGAAAACCTCTGACACATGCAGCTCCCGGAGACGGTCACAGCTTG
TCTGTAAGCGGATGCCGGGAGCAGACAAGCCCGTCAGGGCGCGTCAGCGGGTGTTGGCGGGTGTCGGGGC
TGGCTTAACTATGCGGCATCAGAGCAGATTGTACTGAGAGTGCACCATATGCGGTGTGAAATACCGCACA
GATGCGTAAGGAGAAAATACCGCATCAGGAAATTGTAAGCGTTAATATTTTGTTAAAATTCGCGTTAAAT
TTTTGTTAAATCAGCTCATTTTTTAACCAATAGGCCGAAATCGGCAAAATCCCTTATAAATCAAAAGAAT
AGACCGAGATAGGGT
[37 nt withheld, positions 7366-7402]
AAAGAACGTGGACTCCAACGTCAAAGG
[49 nt withheld, positions 7430-7478]
T
[91 nt withheld, positions 7480-7570]
G
[101 nt withheld, positions 7572-7672]
CAATGCGCCGCTACAGGGCGCGTCCATTCGCCATTCAGGCTGCGCAACTGTTGGGAAGGGCGATCGGTGC
GGGCCTCTTCGCTATTACGCCAGCTGGCGAAAGGGGGATGTGCTGCAAGGCGATTAAGTTGGGTAACGCC
AGGGTTTTCCCAGTCACGACGTTGTAAAACGACGGCCAGTGAATTGTAATACGACTCACTATAGG
