>Addgene plasmid #100979 | pCAG-c-Myc NLS-FKBP-Venus N-T2A-mRFP | addgene partial sequence | sequence record 203338 | Addgene Partial NGS Result - contig 1
CTCCTGGGCAACGTGCTGGTTATTGTGCTGTCTCATCATTTTGGCAAAGAATTCGGATCCACCGGCCGGT
CGCCACCATGCCTGCTGCTAAGAGAGTGAAACTGGATCTCGAGGGCGTGCAGGTGGAGACTATCTCCCCA
GGAGACGGGCGCACCTTCCCCAAGCGCGGCCAGACCTGCGTGGTGCACTACACCGGGATGCTTGAAGATG
GAAAGAAATTTGATTCCTCCCGGGACAGAAACAAGCCCTTTAAGTTTATGCTAGGCAAGCAGGAGGTGAT
CCGAGGCTGGGAAGAAGGGGTTGCCCAGATGAGTGTGGGTCAGAGAGCCAAACTGACTATATCTCCAGAT
TATGCCTATGGTGCCACTGGGCACCCAGGCATCATCCCACCACATGCCACTCTCGTCTTCGATGTGGAGC
TTCTAAAACTGGAAGTCGACGGAGGAGGCAGCGGTGGAGGTAGCGGCGGTGGAAGCGGTGGCGGAAGCGT
GAGCAAGGGCGAGGAGCTGTTCACCGGGGTGGTGCCCATCCTGGTCGAGCTGGACGGCGACGTAAACGGC
CACAAGTTCAGCGTGTCCGGCGAGGGCGAGGGCGATGCCACCTACGGCAAGCTGACCCTGAAGCTGATCT
GCACCACCGGCAAGCTGCCCGTGCCCTGGCCCACCCTCGTGACCACCCTGGGCTACGGCCTGCAGTGCTT
CGCCCGCTACCCCGACCACATGAAGCAGCACGACTTCTTCAAGTCCGCCATGCCCGAAGGCTACGTCCAG
GAGCGCACCATCTTCTTCAAGGACGACGGCAACTACAAGACCCGCGCCGAGGTGAAGTTCGAGGGCGACA
CCCTGGTGAACCGCATCGAGCTGAAGGGCATCGACTTCAAGGAGGACGGCAACATCCTGGGGCACAAGCT
GGAGTACAACTACAACAGCCACAACGTCTATATCACCGCCGGCAGCGGCGAGGGCAGGGGCTCCCTGCTG
ACCTGCGGCGATGTCGAAGAAAATCCCGGTCCCATGGCCTCCTCCGAGGACGTCATCAAGGAGTTCATGC
GCTTCAAGGTGCGCATGGAGGGCTCCGTGAACGGCCACGAGTTCGAGATCGAGGGCGAGGGCGAGGGCCG
CCCCTACGAGGGCACCCAGACCGCCAAGCTGAAGGTGACCAAGGGCGGCCCCCTGCCCTTCGCCTGGGAC
ATCCTGTCCCCTCAGTTCCAGTACGGCTCCAAGGCCTACGTGAAGCACCCCGCCGACATCCCCGACTACT
TGAAGCTGTCCTTCCCCGAGGGCTTCAAGTGGGAGCGCGTGATGAACTTCGAGGACGGCGGCGTGGTGAC
CGTGACCCAGGACTCCTCCCTGCAGGACGGCGAGTTCATCTACAAGGTGAAGCTGCGCGGCACCAACTTC
CCCTCCGACGGCCCCGTAATGCAGAAGAAGACCATGGGCTGGGAGGCCTCCACCGAGCGGATGTACCCCG
AGGACGGCGCCCTGAAGGGCGAGATCAAGATGAGGCTGAAGCTGAAGGACGGCGGCCACTACGACGCCGA
GGTCAAGACCACCTACATGGCCAAGAAGCCCGTGCAGCTGCCCGGCGCCTACAAGACCGACATCAAGCTG
GACATCACCTCCCACAACGAGGACTACACCATCGTGGAACAGTACGAGCGCGCCGAGGGCCGCCACTCCA
CCGGCGCCGGCCTGTACAAGTAAGCGGCCGCAGTT
