>Addgene plasmid #100979 | pCAG-c-Myc NLS-FKBP-Venus N-T2A-mRFP | addgene partial sequence | sequence record 203339 | Addgene Partial NGS Result - contig 2
TAACGTTACTGGCCGAAGCCGCTTGGAATAAGGCCGGTGTGCGTTTGTCTATATGTTATTTTCCACCATA
TTGCCGTCTTTTGGCAATGTGAGGGCCCGGAAACCTGGCCCTGTCTTCTTGACGAGCATTCCTAGGGGTC
TTTCCCCTCTCGCCAAAGGAATGCAAGGTCTGTTGAATGTCGTGAAGGAAGCAGTTCCTCTGGAAGCTTC
TTGAAGACAAACAACGTCTGTAGCGACCCTTTGCAGGCAGCGGAACCCCCCACCTGGCGACAGGTGCCTC
TGCGGCCAAAAGCCACGTGTATAAGATACACCTGCAAAGGCGGCACAACCCCAGTGCCACGTTGTGAGTT
GGATAGTTGTGGAAAGAGTCAAATGGCTCTCCTCAAGCGTATTCAACAAGGGGCTGAAGGATGCCCAGAA
GGTACCCCATTGTATGGGATCTGATCTGGGGCCTCGGTGCACATGCTTTACATGTGTTTAGTCGAGGTTA
AAAAAACGTCTAGGCCCCCCGAACCACGGGGACGTGGTTTTCCTTTGAAAAACACGATGATAAGCTTGCC
ACCATGGCCAAGCCTTTGTCTCAAGAAGAATCCACCCTCATTGAAAGAGCAACGGCTACAATCAACAGCA
TCCCCATCTCTGAAGACTACAGCGTCGCCAGCGCAGCTCTCTCTAGCGACGGCCGCATCTTCACTGGTGT
CAATGTATATCATTTTACTGGGGGACCTTGTGCAGAACTCGTGGTGCTGGGCACTGCTGCTGCTGCGGCA
GCTGGCAACCTGACTTGTATCGTCGCGATCGGAAATGAGAACAGGGGCATCTTGAGCCCCTGCGGACGGT
GCCGACAGGTGCTTCTCGATCTGCATCCTGGGATCAAAGCCATAGTGAAGGACAGTGATGGACAGCCGAC
GGCAGTTGGGATTCGTGAATTGCTGCCCTCTGGTTATGTGTGGGAGGGCTAAGCACTTCGTGGCCGAGGA
GCAGGACTGACACGTGCTACGAGATTTCGATTCCACCGCCGCCTTCTATGAAAGGTTGGGCTTCGGAATC
GTTTTCCGGGACGCCGGCTGGATGATCCTCCAGCGCGGGGATCTCATGCTGGAGTTCTTCGCCCACCCCA
ACTTGTTTATTGCAGCTTATAATGGTTACAAATAAAGCAATAGCATCACAAATTTCACAAATAAAGCATT
TTTTTCACTGCATTCTAGTTGTGGTTTGTCCAAACTCATCAATGTATCTTATCATGTCTGTATACCGTCG
ACCTCGAGGAGCTTTTTGCAAAAGCCTAGGCCTCCAAAAAAGCCTCTTCACTACTTCTGGAATAGCTCAG
AGGCCGAGGCGGCCTCGGCCTCTGCATAAATAAAAAAAATTAGTCAGCCATGGGGCGGAGAATGGGCGGA
ACTGGGCGGAGTTAGGGGCGGGATGGGCGGAGTTAGGGGCGGGACTATGGTTGCTGACTAATTGCTGCAT
TAATGAATCGGCCAACGCGCGGGGAGAGGCGGTTTGCGTATTGGGCGCTCTTCCGCTTCCTCGCTCACTG
ACTCGCTGCGCTCGGTCGTTCGGCTGCGGCGAGCGGTATCAGCTCACTCAAAGGCGGTAATACGGTTATC
CACAGAATCAGGGGATAACGCAGGAAAGAACATGTGAGCAAAAGGCCAGCAAAAGGCCAGGAACCGTAAA
AAGGCCGCGTTGCTGGCGTTTTTCCATAGGCTCCGCCCCCCTGACGAGCATCACAAAAATCGACGCTCAA
GTCAGAGGTGGCGAAACCCGACAGGACTATAAAGATACCAGGCGTTTCCCCCTGGAAGCTCCCTCGTGCG
CTCTCCTGTTCCGACCCTGCCGCTTACCGGATACCTGTCCGCCTTTCTCCCTTCGGGAAGCGTGGCGCTT
TCTCATAGCTCACGCTGTAGGTATCTCAGTTCGGTGTAGGTCGTTCGCTCCAAGCTGGGCTGTGTGCACG
AACCCCCCGTTCAGCCCGACCGCTGCGCCTTATCCGGTAACTATCGTCTTGAGTCCAACCCGGTAAGACA
CGACTTATCGCCACTGGCAGCAGCCACTGGTAACAGGATTAGCAGAGCGAGGTATGTAGGCGGTGCTACA
GAGTTCTTGAAGTGGTGGCCTAACTACGGCTACACTAGAAGAACAGTATTTGGTATCTGCGCTCTGCTGA
AGCCAGTTACCTTCGGAAAAAGAGTTGGTAGCTCTTGATCCGGCAAACAAACCACCGCTGGTAGCGGTGG
TTTTTTTGTTTGCAAGCAGCAGATTACGCGCAGAAAAAAAGGATCTCAAGAAGATCCTTTGATCTTTTCT
ACGGGGTCTGACGCTCAGTGGAACGAAAACTCACGTTAAGGGATTTTGGTCATGAGATTATCAAAAAGGA
TCTTCACCTAGATCCTTTTAAATTAAAAATGAAGTTTTAAATCAATCTAAAGTATATATGAGTAAACTTG
GTCTGACAGTTACCAATGCTTAATCAGTGAGGCACCTATCTCAGCGATCTGTCTATTTCGTTCATCCATA
GTTGCCTGACTCCCCGTCGTGTAGATAACTACGATACGGGAGGGCTTACCATCTGGCCCCAGTGCTGCAA
TGATACCGCGAGACCCACGCTCACCGGCTCCAGATTTATCAGCAATAAACCAGCCAGCCGGAAGGGCCGA
GCGCAGAAGTGGTCCTGCAACTTTATCCGCCTCCATCCAGTCTATTAATTGTTGCCGGGAAGCTAGAGTA
AGTAGTTCGCCAGTTAATAGTTTGCGCAACGTTGTTGCCATTGCTACAGGCATCGTGGTGTCACGCTCGT
CGTTTGGTATGGCTTCATTCAGCTCCGGTTCCCAACGATCAAGGCGAGTTACATGATCCCCCATGTTGTG
CAAAAAAGCGGTTAGCTCCTTCGGTCCTCCGATCGTTGTCAGAAGTAAGTTGGCCGCAGTGTTATCACTC
ATGGTTATGGCAGCACTGCATAATTCTCTTACTGTCATGCCATCCGTAAGATGCTTTTCTGTGACTGGTG
AGTACTCAACCAAGTCATTCTGAGAATAGTGTATGCGGCGACCGAGTTGCTCTTGCCCGGCGTCAATACG
GGATAATACCGCGCCACATAGCAGAACTTTAAAAGTGCTCATCATTGGAAAACGTTCTTCGGGGCGAAAA
CTCTCAAGGATCTTACCGCTGTTGAGATCCAGTTCGATGTAACCCACTCGTGCACCCAACTGATCTTCAG
CATCTTTTACTTTCACCAGCGTTTCTGGGTGAGCAAAAACAGGAAGGCAAAATGCCGCAAAAAAGGGAAT
AAGGGCGACACGGAAATGTTGAATACTCATACTCTTCCTTTTTCAATATTATTGAAGCATTTATCAGGGT
TATTGTCTCATGAGCGGATACATATTTGAATGTATTTAGAAAAATAAACAAATAGGGGTTCCGCGCACAT
TTCCCCGAAAAGTGCCACCTGACGTCTAAGAAACCATTATTATCATGACATTAACCTATAAAAATAGGCG
TATCACGAGGCCCTTTCGTCTCGCGCGTTTCGGTGATGACGGTGAAAACCTCTGACACATGCAGCTCCCG
GAGACGGTCACAGCTTGTCTGTAAGCGGATGCCGGGAGCAGACAAGCCCGTCAGGGCGCGTCAGCGGGTG
TTGGCGGGTGTCGGGGCTGGCTTAACTATGCGGCATCAGAGCAGATTGTACTGAGAGTGCACCATATGCG
GTGTGAAATACCGCACAGATGCGTAAGGAGAAAATACCGCATCAGGAAATTGTAAGCGTTAATATTTTGT
TAAAATTCGCGTTAAATTTTTGTTAAATCAGCTCATTTTTTAACCAATAGGCCGAAATCGGCAAAATCCC
TTATAAATCAAAAGAATAGACCGAGATAGGGT
[37 nt withheld, positions 3883-3919]
AAAGAACGTGGACTCCAACGTCAAAGG
[49 nt withheld, positions 3947-3995]
T
[91 nt withheld, positions 3997-4087]
G
[101 nt withheld, positions 4089-4189]
CAATGCGCCGCTACAGGGCGCGTCCATTCGCCATTCAGGCTGCGCAACTGTTGGGAAGGGCGATCGGTGC
GGGCCTCTTCGCTATTACGCCAGCTGGCGAAAGGGGGATGTGCTGCAAGGCGATTAAGTTGGGTAACGCC
AGGGTTTTCCCAGTCACGACGTTGTAAAACGACGGCCAGTGAATTGTAATACGACTCACTATAGGACGCG
TCCTAGTTATTAATAGTAATCAATTACGGGGTCATTAGTTCATAGCCCATATATGGAGTTCCGCGTTACA
TAACTTACGGTAAATGGCCCGCCTGGCTGACCGCCCAACGACCCCCGCCCATTGACGTCAATAATGACGT
ATGTTCCCATAGTAACGCCAATAGGGACTTTCCATTGACGTCAATGGGTGGAGTATTTACGGTAAACTGC
CCACTTGGCAGTACATCAAGTGTATCATATGCCAAGTACGCCCCCTATTGACGTCAATGACGGTAAATGG
CCCGCCTGGCATTATGCCCAGTACATGACCTTATGGGACTTTCCTACTTGGCAGTACATCTACGTATTAG
TCATCGCTATTACCATGG
